>Addgene plasmid #185715 | pAAV-hSyn-GFP-IRES-hSNCA | addgene full sequence | sequence record 365686 | Addgene NGS Result
GGGTTTCACCATATTGGCCAGGCTGGTCTCCAACTCCTAATCTCAGGTGATCTACCCACCTTGGCCTCCC
AAATTGCTGGGATTACAGGCGTGAACCACTGCTCCCTTCCCTGTCCTTCTGATTTTGTAGGTAACCACGT
GCGGACCGAGCGGCCGCAGGAACCCCTAGTGATGGAGTTGGCCACTCCCTCTCTGCGCGCTCGCTCGCTC
ACTGAGGCCGGGCGACCAAAGGTCGCCCGACGCCCGGGCTTTGCCCGGGCGGCCTCAGTGAGCGAGCGAG
CGCGCAGCTGCCTGCAGGGGCGCCTGATGCGGTATTTTCTCCTTACGCATCTGTGCGGTATTTCACACCG
CATA
[95 nt withheld, positions 355-449]
T
[46 nt withheld, positions 451-496]
C
[141 nt withheld, positions 498-638]
CCTTTGACGTTGGAGTCCACGTTCTTT
[37 nt withheld, positions 666-702]
ACTCTATCTCGGGCTATTCTTTTGATTTATAAGGGATTTTGCCGATTTCGGTCTATTGGTTAAAAAATGA
GCTGATTTAACAAAAATTTAACGCGAATTTTAACAAAATATTAACGTTTACAATTTTATGGTGCACTCTC
AGTACAATCTGCTCTGATGCCGCATAGTTAAGCCAGCCCCGACACCCGCCAACACCCGCTGACGCGCCCT
GACGGGCTTGTCTGCTCCCGGCATCCGCTTACAGACAAGCTGTGACCGTCTCCGGGAGCTGCATGTGTCA
GAGGTTTTCACCGTCATCACCGAAACGCGCGAGACGAAAGGGCCTCGTGATACGCCTATTTTTATAGGTT
AATGTCATGATAATAATGGTTTCTTAGACGTCAGGTGGCACTTTTCGGGGAAATGTGCGCGGAACCCCTA
TTTGTTTATTTTTCTAAATACATTCAAATATGTATCCGCTCATGAGACAATAACCCTGATAAATGCTTCA
ATAATATTGAAAAAGGAAGAGTATGAGTATTCAACATTTCCGTGTCGCCCTTATTCCCTTTTTTGCGGCA
TTTTGCCTTCCTGTTTTTGCTCACCCAGAAACGCTGGTGAAAGTAAAAGATGCTGAAGATCAGTTGGGTG
CACGAGTGGGTTACATCGAACTGGATCTCAACAGCGGTAAGATCCTTGAGAGTTTTCGCCCCGAAGAACG
TTTTCCAATGATGAGCACTTTTAAAGTTCTGCTATGTGGCGCGGTATTATCCCGTATTGACGCCGGGCAA
GAGCAACTCGGTCGCCGCATACACTATTCTCAGAATGACTTGGTTGAGTACTCACCAGTCACAGAAAAGC
ATCTTACGGATGGCATGACAGTAAGAGAATTATGCAGTGCTGCCATAACCATGAGTGATAACACTGCGGC
CAACTTACTTCTGACAACGATCGGAGGACCGAAGGAGCTAACCGCTTTTTTGCACAACATGGGGGATCAT
GTAACTCGCCTTGATCGTTGGGAACCGGAGCTGAATGAAGCCATACCAAACGACGAGCGTGACACCACGA
TGCCTGTAGCAATGGCAACAACGTTGCGCAAACTATTAACTGGCGAACTACTTACTCTAGCTTCCCGGCA
ACAATTAATAGACTGGATGGAGGCGGATAAAGTTGCAGGACCACTTCTGCGCTCGGCCCTTCCGGCTGGC
TGGTTTATTGCTGATAAATCTGGAGCCGGTGAGCGTGGGTCTCGCGGTATCATTGCAGCACTGGGGCCAG
ATGGTAAGCCCTCCCGTATCGTAGTTATCTACACGACGGGGAGTCAGGCAACTATGGATGAACGAAATAG
ACAGATCGCTGAGATAGGTGCCTCACTGATTAAGCATTGGTAACTGTCAGACCAAGTTTACTCATATATA
CTTTAGATTGATTTAAAACTTCATTTTTAATTTAAAAGGATCTAGGTGAAGATCCTTTTTGATAATCTCA
TGACCAAAATCCCTTAACGTGAGTTTTCGTTCCACTGAGCGTCAGACCCCGTAGAAAAGATCAAAGGATC
TTCTTGAGATCCTTTTTTTCTGCGCGTAATCTGCTGCTTGCAAACAAAAAAACCACCGCTACCAGCGGTG
GTTTGTTTGCCGGATCAAGAGCTACCAACTCTTTTTCCGAAGGTAACTGGCTTCAGCAGAGCGCAGATAC
CAAATACTGTTCTTCTAGTGTAGCCGTAGTTAGGCCACCACTTCAAGAACTCTGTAGCACCGCCTACATA
CCTCGCTCTGCTAATCCTGTTACCAGTGGCTGCTGCCAGTGGCGATAAGTCGTGTCTTACCGGGTTGGAC
TCAAGACGATAGTTACCGGATAAGGCGCAGCGGTCGGGCTGAACGGGGGGTTCGTGCACACAGCCCAGCT
TGGAGCGAACGACCTACACCGAACTGAGATACCTACAGCGTGAGCTATGAGAAAGCGCCACGCTTCCCGA
AGGGAGAAAGGCGGACAGGTATCCGGTAAGCGGCAGGGTCGGAACAGGAGAGCGCACGAGGGAGCTTCCA
GGGGGAAACGCCTGGTATCTTTATAGTCCTGTCGGGTTTCGCCACCTCTGACTTGAGCGTCGATTTTTGT
GATGCTCGTCAGGGGGGCGGAGCCTATGGAAAAACGCCAGCAACGCGGCCTTTTTACGGTTCCTGGCCTT
TTGCTGGCCTTTTGCTCACATGTCCTGCAGGCAGCTGCGCGCTCGCTCGCTCACTGAGGCCGCCCGGGCG
TCGGGCGACCTTTGGTCGCCCGGCCTCAGTGAGCGAGCGAGCGCGCAGAGAGGGAGTGGCCAACTCCATC
ACTAGGGGTTCCTGCGGCCGCACGCGTTAACTGCAGAGGGCCCTGCGTATGAGTGCAAGTGGGTTTTAGG
ACCAGGATGAGGCGGGGTGGGGGTGCCTACCTGACGACCGACCCCGACCCACTGGACAAGCACCCAACCC
CCATTCCCCAAATTGCGCATCCCCTATCAGAGAGGGGGAGGGGAAACAGGATGCGGCGAGGCGCGTGCGC
ACTGCCAGCTTCAGCACCGCGGACAGTGCCTTCGCCCCCGCCTGGCGGCGCGCGCCACCGCCGCCTCAGC
ACTGAAGGCGCGCTGACGTCACTCGCCGGTCCCCCGCAAACTCCCCTTCCCGGCCACCTTGGTCGCGTCC
GCGCCGCCGCCGGCCCAGCCGGACCGCACCACGCGAGGCGCGAGATAGGGGGGCACGGGCGCGACCATCT
GCGCTGCGGCGCCGGCGACTCAGCGCTGCCTCAGTCTGCGGTGGGCAGCGGAGGAGTCGTGTCGTGCCTG
AGAGCGCGTCCGGAGCTATTAGCAATATGAAACCTCTTAGGCGCGCCACCGGTCGCCACCATGGTGAGCA
AGGGCGAGGAGCTGTTCACCGGGGTGGTGCCCATCCTGGTCGAGCTGGACGGCGACGTAAACGGCCACAA
GTTCAGCGTGTCCGGCGAGGGCGAGGGCGATGCCACCTACGGCAAGCTGACCCTGAAGTTCATCTGCACC
ACCGGCAAGCTGCCCGTGCCCTGGCCCACCCTCGTGACCACCCTGACCTACGGCGTGCAGTGCTTCAGCC
GCTACCCCGACCACATGAAGCAGCACGACTTCTTCAAGTCCGCCATGCCCGAAGGCTACGTCCAGGAGCG
CACCATCTTCTTCAAGGACGACGGCAACTACAAGACCCGCGCCGAGGTGAAGTTCGAGGGCGACACCCTG
GTGAACCGCATCGAGCTGAAGGGCATCGACTTCAAGGAGGACGGCAACATCCTGGGGCACAAGCTGGAGT
ACAACTACAACAGCCACAACGTCTATATCATGGCCGACAAGCAGAAGAACGGCATCAAGGTGAACTTCAA
GATCCGCCACAACATCGAGGACGGCAGCGTGCAGCTCGCCGACCACTACCAGCAGAACACCCCCATCGGC
GACGGCCCCGTGCTGCTGCCCGACAACCACTACCTGAGCACCCAGTCCGCCCTGAGCAAAGACCCCAACG
AGAAGCGCGATCACATGGTCCTGCTGGAGTTCGTGACCGCCGCCGGGATCACTCTCGGCATGGACGAGCT
GTACAAGTAAAGCCAGTGTGGTGGTACGTAGGAATTCTCCCTCCCCCCTAACGTTACTGGCCGAAGCCGC
TTGGAATAAGGCCGGTGTGCGTTTGTCTATATGTTATTTTCCACCATATTGCCGTCTTTTGGCAATGTGA
GGGCCCGGAAACCTGGCCCTGTCTTCTTGACGAGCATTCCTAGGGGTCTTTCCCCTCTCGCCAAAGGAAT
GCAAGGTCTGTTGAATGTCGTGAAGGAAGCAGTTCCTCTGGAAGCTTCTTGAAGACAAACAACGTCTGTA
GCGACCCTTTGCAGGCAGCGGAACCCCCCACCTGGCGACAGGTGCCTCTGCGGCCAAAAGCCACGTGTAT
AAGATACACCTGCAAAGGCGGCACAACCCCAGTGCCACGTTGTGAGTTGGATAGTTGTGGAAAGAGTCAA
ATGGCTCTCCTCAAGCGTATTCAACAAGGGGCTGAAGGATGCCCAGAAGGTACCCCATTGTATGGGATCT
GATCTGGGGCCTCGGTGCACATGCTTTACATGTGTTTAGTCGAGGTTAAAAAAACGTCTAGGCCCCCCGA
ACCACGGGGACGTGGTTTTCCTTTGAAAAACACGATGATAATGGTACCGCGGGCCCGGGATCCTCTAGAG
TCGACGCCACCATGGATGTATTCATGAAAGGACTTTCAAAGGCCAAGGAGGGAGTTGTGGCTGCTGCTGA
GAAAACCAAACAGGGTGTGGCAGAAGCAGCAGGAAAGACAAAAGAG
[192 nt withheld, positions 5019-5210]
TTGGGCAAGAATGAAGAAGGAGCCCCACAGGAAGGAATTCTGGAAGATATGCCTGTGGATCCTGACAATG
AGGCTTATGAAATGCCTTCTGAGGAAGGGTATCAAGACTACGAACCTGAAGCCTAAGCTAGCGAATTCGA
TATCAAGCTTATCGATAATCAACCTCTGGATTACAAAATTTGTGAAAGATTGACTGGTATTCTTAACTAT
GTTGCTCCTTTTACGCTATGTGGATACGCTGCTTTAATGCCTTTGTATCATGCTATTGCTTCCCGTATGG
CTTTCATTTTCTCCTCCTTGTATAAATCCTGGTTGCTGTCTCTTTATGAGGAGTTGTGGCCCGTTGTCAG
GCAACGTGGCGTGGTGTGCACTGTGTTTGCTGACGCAACCCCCACTGGTTGGGGCATTGCCACCACCTGT
CAGCTCCTTTCCGGGACTTTCGCTTTCCCCCTCCCTATTGCCACGGCGGAACTCATCGCCGCCTGCCTTG
CCCGCTGCTGGACAGGGGCTCGGCTGTTGGGCACTGACAATTCCGTGGTGTTGTCGGGGAAATCATCGTC
CTTTCCTTGGCTGCTCGCCTATGTTGCCACCTGGATTCTGCGCGGGACGTCCTTCTGCTACGTCCCTTCG
GCCCTCAATCCAGCGGACCTTCCTTCCCGCGGCCTGCTGCCGGCTCTGCGGCCTCTTCCGCGTCTTCGCC
TTCGCCCTCAGACGAGTCGGATCTCCCTTTGGGCCGCCTCCCCGCATCGATACCGAGCGCTGCTCGAGAG
ATCTACGGGTGGCATCCCTGTGACCCCTCCCCAGTGCCTCTCCTGGCCCTGGAAGTTGCCACTCCAGTGC
CCACCAGCCTTGTCCTAATAAAATTAAGTTGCATCATTTTGTCTGACTAGGTGTCCTTCTATAATATTAT
GGGGTGGAGGGGGGTGGTATGGAGCAAGGGGCAAGTTGGGAAGACAACCTGTAGGGCCTGCGGGGTCTAT
TGGGAACCAAGCTGGAGTGCAGTGGCACAATCTTGGCTCACTGCAATCTCCGCCTCCTGGGTTCAAGCGA
TTCTCCTGCCTCAGCCTCCCGAGTTGTTGGGATTCCAGGCATGCATGACCAGGCTCAGCTAATTTTTGTT
TTTTTGGTAGAGACG
Features (pLannotate 1.2.2; 19 found; start..end, strand, type, name):
    158..298     +  repeat_region  AAV2 ITR: inverted terminal repeat of adeno-associated virus serotype 2 inverted
    303..354     -  misc_feature   bom (fragment): basis of mobility region from pBR322
    373..828     +  rep_origin     f1 ori (sequence partly withheld): f1 bacteriophage origin of replication; arrow indicates direction of (+) strand synthesis
    829..878     -  misc_feature   bom (fragment): basis of mobility region from pBR322
    980..1015    -  CDS            rop (fragment): Rop protein, which maintains plasmids at low copy number; rop
   1110..1214    +  promoter       AmpR promoter: bla
   1215..2075    +  CDS            AmpR: β-lactamase; bla; confers resistance to ampicillin, carbenicillin, and related antibiotics
   2246..2834    +  rep_origin     ori: high-copy-number ColE1/pMB1/pBR322/pUC origin of replication
   2907..2934    +  repeat_region  AAV2 ITR (fragment): inverted terminal repeat of adeno-associated virus serotype 2 inverted
   2963..2990    +  repeat_region  AAV2 ITR (fragment): inverted terminal repeat of adeno-associated virus serotype 2 inverted
   3064..3509    +  promoter       hSyn promoter: human synapsin I promoter; confers neuron-specific expression (Kügler et al., 2003)
   3517..3541    -  intron         β-globin intron (fragment): internally truncated intron from human β-globin
   3563..4282    +  CDS            EGFP: the original enhanced GFP (Yang et al., 1996) mammalian codon-optimized
   4411..4873    +  misc_feature   IRES: internal ribosome entry site (IRES) of the encephalomyocarditis virus (EMCV)
   4875..4895    +  misc_feature   MCS (fragment): multiple cloning site
   4914..5333    +  CDS            SNCA (sequence partly withheld): SYUA_HUMAN - Also known as NACP, PARK1. Experimental evidence at protein level: Swiss-Prot protein existence level 1. Neuronal protein that plays several roles in synaptic activity such as regulation of synaptic vesicle trafficking and subsequent neurotransmitter release. Participates as a monomer in synaptic vesicle exocytosis by enhancing vesicle priming, fusion and dilation of exocytotic fusion pores (PubMed:28288128, PubMed:30404828). Mechanistically, acts by increasing local Ca(2+) release from microdomains which is essential for the enhancement of ATP-induced exocytosis (PubMed:30404828)
   5343..5367    +  misc_feature   MCS (fragment): pBluescript multiple cloning site
   5367..5955    +  misc_feature   WPRE: woodchuck hepatitis virus posttranscriptional regulatory element
   5987..118     +  polyA_signal   hGH poly(A) signal (across the origin): human growth hormone polyadenylation signal
