[The description below was written by a language model from this plasmid's Addgene catalogue record and pLannotate feature annotations shown in this document.]
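Description:
pAAV-hSyn-GFP-IRES-hSNCA is an adeno-associated virus transfer plasmid built on the pAAV-hSyn-EGFP backbone and designed to co-express a green fluorescent reporter and human α-synuclein in neurons. The catalogue lists a total size of 6,359 bp, while the sequenced record is 6,345 nt. The bacterial portion carries a ColE1/pUC-type origin, an ampicillin resistance gene (β-lactamase with its own promoter) and an f1 phage origin, along with small remnants of the pBR322 bom and rop regions. Although the annotated origin is of the high-copy type, the depositor lists the plasmid as low copy. It is propagated in a recombination-deficient strain, a common precaution for keeping the repeat-rich AAV ITRs intact.

The expression cassette is flanked by AAV2 inverted terminal repeats, which direct replication and packaging of the intervening DNA into AAV particles. One ITR is annotated in full, whereas the other is detected only as two short fragments in the sequencing result. Within the ITRs, the human synapsin I promoter confers neuron-specific transcription of a single bicistronic mRNA. EGFP is translated first by cap-dependent initiation. An EMCV internal ribosome entry site then drives independent translation of the untagged human SNCA coding sequence, which was cloned between SalI and NheI sites. A WPRE downstream enhances transcript stability and expression, and a human growth hormone polyadenylation signal terminates the message.

Because GFP and α-synuclein are made as separate proteins from one transcript, fluorescence marks the transduced neurons without altering α-synuclein by fusion. The construct is intended for AAV-mediated expression of human α-synuclein in neurons, and the associated study concerns postsynaptic synuclein function in endocannabinoid signaling.
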