Addgene plasmid #185715: pAAV-hSyn-GFP-IRES-hSNCA
Purpose: AAV expression of GFP and human α-Synuclein from hSyn promoter
Depositing lab: Jun Ding. Depositing organization: Stanford University. Publication: Postsynaptic synucleins mediate endocannabinoid signaling. Albarran E, Sun Y, Liu Y, Raju K, Dong A, Li Y, Wang S, Sudhof TC, Ding JB. Nat Neurosci. 2023 Jun;26(6):997-1007. doi: 10.1038/s41593-023-01345-0. Epub 2023 May 29. PubMed 37248337.
Backbone
  Vector backbone: pAAV-hSyn-EGFP
  Backbone size w/o insert (bp): 4874
  Total vector size (bp): 6359
  Vector type: AAV
Growth in bacteria
  Bacterial resistance: Ampicillin, 100 μg/mL
  Growth temperature: 30°C
  Growth strain: NEB Stable
  Copy number: Low Copy
Gene/Insert
  Gene/Insert name: synuclein, alpha (alt name: SNCA)
  Species: H. sapiens (human)
  Insert size (bp): 423
  GenBank ID: NM_000345.4
  Entrez Gene: SNCA (a.k.a. NACP, PARK1, PARK4, PD1)
  Promoter: hSyn
  Cloning method: Restriction Enzyme; 5′ cloning site SalI (not destroyed); 3′ cloning site NheI (not destroyed)
  Sequencing primers: 5′ EGFP-C; 3′ WPRE-R
Resource information
  A portion of this plasmid was derived from a plasmid made by: Thomas C. Südhof, Stanford
Terms and licenses: Academic/Nonprofit Terms; Industry Terms: Not Available to Industry
Depositor comments: Please visit https://www.biorxiv.org/content/10.1101/2021.10.04.462870v1 for bioRxiv preprint.
How to cite: pAAV-hSyn-GFP-IRES-hSNCA was a gift from Jun Ding (Addgene plasmid # 185715 ; http://n2t.net/addgene:185715 ; RRID:Addgene_185715)
